>Addgene plasmid #47216 | TAL3497 | depositor partial sequence | sequence record 67303 | Insert sequence
ATGGACTACAAAGACCATGACGGTGATTATAAAGATCATGACATCGATTACAAGGATGACGATGACAAGA
TGGCCCCCAAGAAGAAGAGGAAGGTGGGCATTCACCGCGGGGTACCTATGGTGGACTTGAGGACACTCGG
TTATTCGCAACAGCAACAGGAGAAAATCAAGCCTAAGGTCAGGAGCACCGTCGCGCAACACCACGAGGCG
CTTGTGGGGCATGGCTTCACTCATGCGCATATTGTCGCGCTTTCACAGCACCCTGCGGCGCTTGGGACGG
TGGCTGTCAAATACCAAGATATGATTGCGGCCCTGCCCGAAGCCACGCACGAGGCAATTGTAGGGGTCGG
TAAACAGTGGTCGGGAGCGCGAGCACTTGAGGCGCTGCTGACTGTGGCGGGTGAGCTTAGGGGGCCTCCG
CTCCAGCTCGACACCGGGCAGCTGCTGAAGATCGCGAAGAGAGGGGGAGTAACAGCGGTAGAGGCAGTGC
ACGCCTGGCGCAATGCGCTCACCGGGGCCCCCTTGAACCTGACCCCAGACCAGGTAGTCGCAATCGCGTC
AAACGGAGGGGGAAAGCAAGCCCTGGAAACCGTGCAAAGGTTGTTGCCGGTCCTTTGTCAAGACCACGGC
CTTACACCGGAGCAAGTCGTGGCCATTGCAAGCAATGGGGGTGGCAAACAGGCTCTTGAGACGGTTCAGA
GACTTCTCCCAGTTCTCTGTCAAGCCCACGGGCTGACTCCCGATCAAGTTGTAGCGATTGCGTCCAACGG
TGGAGGGAAACAAGCATTGGAGACTGTCCAACGGCTCCTTCCCGTGTTGTGTCAAGCCCACGGTTTGACG
CCTGCACAAGTGGTCGCCATCGCCAACAACAACGGCGGTAAGCAGGCGCTGGAAACAGTACAGCGCCTGC
TGCCTGTACTGTGCCAGGATCATGGACTGACCCCAGACCAGGTAGTCGCAATCGCGTCACATGACGGGGG
AAAGCAAGCCCTGGAAACCGTGCAAAGGTTGTTGCCGGTCCTTTGTCAAGACCACGGCCTTACACCGGAG
CAAGTCGTGGCCATTGCAAATAATAACGGTGGCAAACAGGCTCTTGAGACGGTTCAGAGACTTCTCCCAG
TTCTCTGTCAAGCCCACGGGCTGACTCCCGATCAAGTTGTAGCGATTGCGTCGCATGACGGAGGGAAACA
AGCATTGGAGACTGTCCAACGGCTCCTTCCCGTGTTGTGTCAAGCCCACGGTTTGACGCCTGCACAAGTG
GTCGCCATCGCCTCGAATGGCGGCGGTAAGCAGGCGCTGGAAACAGTACAGCGCCTGCTGCCTGTACTGT
GCCAGGATCATGGACTGACCCCAGACCAGGTAGTCGCAATCGCGTCAAACGGAGGGGGAAAGCAAGCCCT
GGAAACCGTGCAAAGGTTGTTGCCGGTCCTTTGTCAAGACCACGGCCTTACACCGGAGCAAGTCGTGGCC
ATTGCAAATAATAACGGTGGCAAACAGGCTCTTGAGACGGTTCAGAGACTTCTCCCAGTTCTCTGTCAAG
CCCACGGGCTGACTCCCGATCAAGTTGTAGCGATTGCGTCCAACGGTGGAGGGAAACAAGCATTGGAGAC
TGTCCAACGGCTCCTTCCCGTGTTGTGTCAAGCCCACGGTTTGACGCCTGCACAAGTGGTCGCCATCGCC
TCGAATGGCGGCGGTAAGCAGGCGCTGGAAACAGTACAGCGCCTGCTGCCTGTACTGTGCCAGGATCATG
GACTGACCCCAGACCAGGTAGTCGCAATCGCGTCACATGACGGGGGAAAGCAAGCCCTGGAAACCGTGCA
AAGGTTGTTGCCGGTCCTTTGTCAAGACCACGGCCTTACACCGGAGCAAGTCGTGGCCATTGCAAGCAAT
GGGGGTGGCAAACAGGCTCTTGAGACGGTTCAGAGACTTCTCCCAGTTCTCTGTCAAGCCCACGGGCTGA
CACCCGAACAGGTGGTCGCCATTGCTAATAATAACGGAGGACGGCCAGCCTTGGAG
