>Addgene plasmid #47216 | TAL3497 | addgene partial sequence | sequence record 69176 | JDS-TALEN-F 5'-TAGGGGTCGGTAAACAGTGG-3'
GCGGGTGAGCTTAGGGGGCCTCCGCTCCAGCTCGACACCGGGCAGCTGCTGAAGATCGCGAAGAGAGGGG
GAGTAACAGCGGTAGAGGCAGTGCACGCCTGGCGCAATGCGCTCACCGGGGCCCCCTTGAACCTGACCCC
AGACCAGGTAGTCGCAATCGCGTCAAACGGAGGGGGAAAGCAAGCCCTGGAAACCGTGCAAAGGTTGTTG
CCGGTCCTTTGTCAAGACCACGGCCTTACACCGGAGCAAGTCGTGGCCATTGCAAGCAATGGGGGTGGCA
AACAGGCTCTTGAGACGGTTCAGAGACTTCTCCCAGTTCTCTGTCAAGCCCACGGGCTGACTCCCGATCA
AGTTGTAGCGATTGCGTCCAACGGTGGAGGGAAACAAGCATTGGAGACTGTCCAACGGCTCCTTCCCGTG
TTGTGTCAAGCCCACGGTTTGACGCCTGCACAAGTGGTCGCCATCGCCAACAACAACGGCGGTAAGCAGG
CGCTGGAAACAGTACAGCGCCTGCTGCCTGTACTGTGCCAGGATCATGGACTGACCCCAGACCAGGTAGT
CGCAATCGCGTCACATGACGGGGGAAAGCAAGCCCTGGAAACCGTGCAAAGGTTGTTGCCGGTCCTTTGT
CAAGACCACGGCCTTACACCGGAGCAAGTCGTGGCCATTGCAAATAATAACGGTGGCAAACAGGCTCTTG
AGACGGTTCAGAGACTTCTCCCAGTTCTCTGTCAAGCCCACGGGCTGACTCCCGATCAAGTTGTAGCGAT
TGCGTCGCATGACGGAGGGAAACAAGCATTGGAGACTGTCCAACGGCTCCTTCCCGTGTTGTGTCAAGCC
CACGGTTTGACGCCTGCACAAGTGGTCGCCATCGCCTC
