[The description below was written by a language model from this plasmid's Addgene catalogue record.]
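Description:
TAL3497 is a TALEN expression plasmid built on the JDS74 backbone, a mammalian expression vector that also carries a T7 promoter. It encodes the "right" monomer of a TAL effector nuclease pair directed against the zebrafish (D. rerio) nox5 gene, which encodes NADPH oxidase, EF-hand calcium binding domain 5. The plasmid is maintained in E. coli as a high-copy construct under ampicillin selection. The record does not name the origin of replication, and no feature table was provided, so details of the backbone beyond the catalogue fields cannot be confirmed.

The insert, about 1.2 kb, is an engineered array of TAL effector repeats designed to recognise a specific 16-nucleotide half-site in nox5. It was placed into the roughly 6.4 kb backbone through BsmBI sites that were destroyed during cloning, as is typical of type IIS assembly, which leaves seamless junctions. The backbone supplies the flanking coding sequence, so the repeat array is expressed in frame with an N-terminal 3X Flag epitope tag for detection and a C-terminal wild-type FokI nuclease domain. Transcription in mammalian cells is driven by the CMV promoter. The T7 designation implies the coding sequence can also be transcribed in vitro into mRNA, the usual route for delivering TALENs into zebrafish embryos.

Because FokI cleaves only as a dimer, this construct is meant to be used with a matching "left" TALEN monomer that binds the opposite half-site. The resulting double-strand break is repaired imprecisely, producing indel mutations for targeted disruption of nox5. The insert name suggests it belongs to a set of TALENs made for the zebrafish research community.
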