Addgene plasmid #47216: TAL3497
Depositing lab: Keith Joung. Depositing organization: Massachusetts General Hospital. Publication: Targeted gene disruption in somatic zebrafish cells using engineered TALENs. Sander JD, Cade L, Khayter C, Reyon D, Peterson RT, Joung JK, Yeh JR. Nat Biotechnol. 2011 Aug 5;29(8):697-8. doi: 10.1038/nbt.1934. PubMed 21822241.
Backbone
  Vector backbone: JDS74
  Backbone manufacturer: Addgene plasmid #32288
  Backbone size w/o insert (bp): 6447
  Vector type: Mammalian Expression ; T7
Growth in bacteria
  Bacterial resistance: Ampicillin, 100 μg/mL
  Growth temperature: 37°C
  Growth strain: XL1 Blue
  Copy number: High Copy
Gene/Insert
  Gene/Insert name: ZebrafishCommunity-NADPHoxidase_EF-handcalciumbindingdomain5-right (alt names: NADPH oxidase, EF-hand calcium binding domain 5; nox5)
  Species: D. rerio (zebrafish)
  Insert size (bp): 1226
  Entrez Gene: nox5 (a.k.a. si:ch1073-365g6.1)
  Promoter: CMV
  Tag / fusion protein: 3X Flag (N terminal on backbone); WT FOKI (C terminal on backbone)
  Cloning method: Restriction Enzyme; 5′ cloning site BsmBI (destroyed during cloning); 3′ cloning site BsmBI (destroyed during cloning)
  Sequencing primers: 5′ CMV-F; 3′ BGH-rev
Terms and licenses: Academic/Nonprofit Terms; Industry Terms: Not Available to Industry
Depositor comments: Target binding site: TTTTGCGCTTGTTCTG It is strongly recommended that users perform a diagnostic digest to verify this plasmid prior to use. For example, a double digest of the plasmid with BamHI and KpnI should result in two bands at 2.3kb and 5.8kb.
How to cite: TAL3497 was a gift from Keith Joung (Addgene plasmid # 47216 ; http://n2t.net/addgene:47216 ; RRID:Addgene_47216)
